Addgene plasmid #161204: pDONR221-SLC25A13_STOP
Purpose: Gateway entry clone with codon-optimized ORF sequence for subcloning into custom expression vectors. Contains a STOP codon at the end of the codon-optimized ORF sequence.
Depositing lab: RESOLUTE Consortium & Giulio Superti-Furga. Depositing organization: CeMM Research Center for Molecular Medicine. Publication: The RESOLUTE consortium: unlocking SLC transporters for drug discovery. Superti-Furga G, Lackner D, Wiedmer T, Ingles-Prieto A, Barbosa B, Girardi E, Goldmann U, Gurtl B, Klavins K, Klimek C, Lindinger S, Lineiro-Retes E, Muller AC, Onstein S, Redinger G, Reil D, Sedlyarov V, Wolf G, Crawford M, Everley R, ... Steppan CM. Nat Rev Drug Discov. 2020 Jul;19(7):429-430. doi: 10.1038/d41573-020-00056-6. PubMed 32265506.
Backbone
  Vector backbone: pDONR221
  Backbone manufacturer: ThermoFisher Scientific
  Backbone size w/o insert (bp): 2550
  Vector type: Mammalian Expression
Growth in bacteria
  Bacterial resistance: Kanamycin, 50 μg/mL
  Growth temperature: 37°C
  Growth strain: NEB Stable
  Copy number: High Copy
Gene/Insert
  Gene/Insert name: SLC25A13 (alt name: CITRIN, ARALAR2, CTLN2)
  Species: H. sapiens (human)
  Insert size (bp): 2028
  Entrez Gene: SLC25A13 (a.k.a. ARALAR2, CITRIN, CTLN2, NICCD)
  Cloning method: Gateway Cloning
  Sequencing primers: 5′ M13-fwd; 3′ M13-rev
Terms and licenses: Academic/Nonprofit Terms; Industry Terms
Depositor comments: This plasmid contains a STOP codon at the end of the codon-optimized ORF. For the version of this plasmid that does not contain a STOP codon, please see Addgene plasmid 132038 For more information on the full Resolute plasmid collection, please see www.addgene.org/depositor-collections/re-solute/. Please provide your feedback on this plasmid to the RESOLUTE consortium by filling out their RESOLUTE repository feedback form: https://forms.office.com/Pages/ResponsePage.aspx?id=0e05yklzmkS7rjFGQL4N7z4feCLQvEJAmVcOCM_u885UN1JJRko0Ukg4TVQwNTZLOUxPQVJWT1NHUCQlQCN0PWcu
How to cite: pDONR221-SLC25A13_STOP was a gift from RESOLUTE Consortium & Giulio Superti-Furga (Addgene plasmid # 161204 ; http://n2t.net/addgene:161204 ; RRID:Addgene_161204)
