[The description below was written by a language model from this plasmid's Addgene catalogue record and pLannotate feature annotations shown in this document.]
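Description:
pDONR221-SLC25A13_STOP is a Gateway entry clone built on the pDONR221 backbone, carrying a codon-optimized open reading frame for human SLC25A13 (also called citrin or ARALAR2). This gene encodes a calcium-binding mitochondrial carrier that exchanges cytoplasmic glutamate for mitochondrial aspartate across the inner mitochondrial membrane and may have a role in the urea cycle. The sequenced plasmid is about 4.6 kb. It is maintained in E. coli at high copy through a ColE1/pUC-type origin and selected with kanamycin via an aminoglycoside phosphotransferase gene. The catalogue lists the vector type as mammalian expression, but the feature table shows no eukaryotic promoter or polyadenylation signal around the insert. The plasmid therefore serves as a donor of the ORF rather than as an expression vector in its own right.

The roughly 2 kb coding sequence sits between attL1 and attL2 sites, so an LR Clonase reaction can transfer it directionally into any attR-containing destination vector, which then supplies the promoter, tags and selection appropriate to the experiment. This version retains a stop codon at the end of the ORF. It therefore suits native or N-terminally tagged expression, whereas C-terminal fusions would need the companion clone lacking the stop codon. rrnB T1 and T2 terminators lie upstream of attL1 and insulate the insert from read-through transcription. A T7 promoter lies just beyond attL2 in reverse orientation, and short lacI and lacZα fragments are backbone remnants. M13 forward and reverse primer sites flank the cassette for sequence verification. The clone belongs to a consortium collection of solute carrier ORFs made for transporter research and drug discovery.
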