Features (pLannotate 1.2.2; 10 found; start..end, strand, type, name):
      1..100     +  protein_bind   attL1: mutant version of attL; recombination site for the Gateway® LR reaction LR Clonase™
    106..2130    +  CDS            SLC25A13: CMC2_HUMAN - Also known as ARALAR2. Experimental evidence at protein level: Swiss-Prot protein existence level 1. Mitochondrial and calcium-binding carrier that catalyzes the calcium-dependent exchange of cytoplasmic glutamate with mitochondrial aspartate across the mitochondrial inner membrane (PubMed:11566871, PubMed:25410934). May have a function in the urea cycle (PubMed:11566871). From Homo sapiens (Human).
   2135..2234    -  protein_bind   attL2: mutant version of attL; recombination site for the Gateway® LR reaction LR Clonase™
   2252..2270    -  promoter       T7 promoter: promoter for bacteriophage T7 RNA polymerase
   2404..3213    +  CDS            KanR: aminoglycoside phosphotransferase; aph(3')-Ia; confers resistance to kanamycin in bacteria or G418 (Geneticin®) in eukaryotes
   3360..3948    +  rep_origin     ori: high-copy-number ColE1/pMB1/pBR322/pUC origin of replication
   4131..4223    +  CDS            lacI (fragment): lac repressor; lacI; The lac repressor binds to the lac operator to inhibit transcription in E. coli. This inhibition can be relieved by adding lactose or isopropyl-β-D-thiogalactopyranoside (IPTG).
   4278..4305    -  terminator     rrnB T2 terminator: transcription terminator T2 from the E. coli rrnB gene
   4437..4480    +  terminator     rrnB T1 terminator: Escherichia coli rrnB; transcription terminator T1 from the E. coli rrnB gene
   4527..4563    -  CDS            lacZα (fragment): LacZα fragment of β-galactosidase; lacZ fragment
>Addgene plasmid #161204 | pDONR221-SLC25A13_STOP | addgene full sequence | sequence record 342379 | Addgene NGS Result
CAAATAATGATTTTATTTTGACTGATAGTGACCTGTTCGTTGCAACACATTGATGAGCAATGCTTTTTTA
TAATGCCAACTTTGTACAAAAAAGCAGGCTCCACCATGGCAGCAGCAAAGGTGGCCCTGACCAAGAGGGC
CGATCCTGCCGAGCTGCGCACAATCTTCCTGAAGTACGCCAGCATCGAGAAGAACGGCGAGTTCTTTATG
TCCCCAAATGACTTTGTGACCCGGTATCTGAACATCTTCGGCGAGTCTCAGCCCAATCCTAAGACCGTGG
AGCTGCTGAGCGGAGTGGTGGACCAGACAAAGGATGGCCTGATCTCCTTCCAGGAGTTTGTGGCCTTCGA
GTCTGTGCTGTGCGCCCCAGACGCCCTGTTTATGGTGGCCTTTCAGCTGTTCGATAAGGCCGGCAAGGGC
GAGGTGACCTTCGAGGACGTGAAGCAGGTGTTTGGCCAGACCACAATCCACCAGCACATCCCCTTCAACT
GGGATAGCGAGTTCGTGCAGCTGCACTTTGGCAAGGAGCGGAAGAGACACCTGACCTACGCCGAGTTTAC
ACAGTTCCTGCTGGAGATCCAGCTGGAGCACGCCAAGCAGGCCTTTGTGCAGAGAGACAATGCCCGGACC
GGCAGAGTGACAGCCATCGACTTTCGGGATATCATGGTGACCATCAGACCCCACGTGCTGACACCTTTCG
TGGAGGAGTGTCTGGTGGCAGCAGCAGGAGGCACCACATCCCACCAGGTGTCTTTTAGCTACTTCAACGG
CTTTAATTCTCTGCTGAACAATATGGAGCTGATCCGGAAGATCTATAGCACCCTGGCCGGCACAAGAAAG
GACGTGGAGGTGACCAAGGAGGAGTTCGTGCTGGCCGCCCAGAAGTTTGGCCAGGTGACACCTATGGAGG
TGGACATCCTGTTCCAGCTGGCCGATCTGTACGAGCCAAGGGGAAGGATGACCCTGGCAGATATCGAGAG
GATCGCCCCACTGGAGGAGGGCACACTGCCCTTTAACCTGGCAGAGGCACAGAGGCAGAAGGCATCCGGC
GACTCTGCCAGACCCGTGCTGCTGCAGGTGGCAGAGTCTGCCTACAGGTTCGGACTGGGCAGCGTGGCAG
GAGCAGTGGGAGCAACCGCCGTGTATCCTATCGATCTGGTGAAGACCAGGATGCAGAACCAGCGCAGCAC
AGGCTCCTTTGTGGGCGAGCTGATGTATAAGAATTCCTTCGACTGCTTTAAGAAGGTGCTGAGATACGAG
GGCTTCTTTGGCCTGTATAGGGGACTGCTGCCTCAGCTGCTGGGAGTGGCACCAGAGAAGGCCATCAAGC
TGACCGTGAACGACTTCGTGCGGGATAAGTTTATGCACAAGGATGGCAGCGTGCCTCTGGCCGCCGAGAT
CCTGGCAGGAGGATGTGCAGGAGGATCCCAGGTCATCTTCACCAATCCACTGGAGATCGTGAAGATCAGG
CTGCAGGTGGCAGGAGAGATCACCACAGGACCAAGGGTGTCTGCCCTGAGCGTGGTGCGCGATCTGGGCT
TCTTTGGCATCTACAAGGGCGCCAAGGCCTGCTTTCTGAGAGACATCCCCTTCTCCGCCATCTACTTTCC
TTGTTATGCCCACGTGAAGGCCTCTTTCGCCAACGAGGACGGACAGGTGTCCCCAGGCTCTCTGCTGCTG
GCAGGAGCAATCGCAGGAATGCCAGCAGCATCTCTGGTGACCCCAGCAGATGTGATCAAGACAAGGCTGC
AGGTGGCAGCAAGAGCAGGACAGACCACATATTCCGGCGTGATCGACTGCTTCCGGAAGATCCTGAGAGA
GGAGGGACCAAAGGCCCTGTGGAAGGGAGCAGGCGCCAGGGTGTTCCGCAGCTCCCCTCAGTTTGGCGTG
ACCCTGCTGACATACGAGCTGCTGCAGAGGTGGTTCTATATCGATTTTGGCGGCGTGAAGCCTATGGGCA
GCGAGCCAGTGCCCAAGTCCCGCATCAACCTGCCTGCACCAAATCCAGACCACGTGGGAGGATACAAGCT
GGCAGTGGCCACCTTCGCCGGAATCGAGAATAAGTTTGGCCTGTATCTGCCTCTGTTCAAGCCATCCGTG
TCTACAAGCAAGGCCATCGGCGGCGGCCCATAAGACCCAGCTTTCTTGTACAAAGTTGGCATTATAAGAA
AGCATTGCTTATCAATTTGTTGCAACGAACAGGTCACTATCAGTCAAAATAAAATCATTATTTGCCATCC
AGCTGATATCCCCTATAGTGAGTCGTATTACATGGTCATAGCTGTTTCCTGGCAGCTCTGGCCCGTGTCT
CAAAATCTCTGATGTTACATTGCACAAGATAAAAATATATCATCATGAACAATAAAACTGTCTGCTTACA
TAAACAGTAATACAAGGGGTGTTATGAGCCATATTCAACGGGAAACGTCGAGGCCGCGATTAAATTCCAA
CATGGATGCTGATTTATATGGGTATAAATGGGCTCGCGATAATGTCGGGCAATCAGGTGCGACAATCTAT
CGCTTGTATGGGAAGCCCGATGCGCCAGAGTTGTTTCTGAAACATGGCAAAGGTAGCGTTGCCAATGATG
TTACAGATGAGATGGTCAGACTAAACTGGCTGACGGAATTTATGCCTCTTCCGACCATCAAGCATTTTAT
CCGTACTCCTGATGATGCATGGTTACTCACCACTGCGATCCCCGGAAAAACAGCATTCCAGGTATTAGAA
GAATATCCTGATTCAGGTGAAAATATTGTTGATGCGCTGGCAGTGTTCCTGCGCCGGTTGCATTCGATTC
CTGTTTGTAATTGTCCTTTTAACAGCGATCGCGTATTTCGTCTCGCTCAGGCGCAATCACGAATGAATAA
CGGTTTGGTTGATGCGAGTGATTTTGATGACGAGCGTAATGGCTGGCCTGTTGAACAAGTCTGGAAAGAA
ATGCATAAACTTTTGCCATTCTCACCGGATTCAGTCGTCACTCATGGTGATTTCTCACTTGATAACCTTA
TTTTTGACGAGGGGAAATTAATAGGTTGTATTGATGTTGGACGAGTCGGAATCGCAGACCGATACCAGGA
TCTTGCCATCCTATGGAACTGCCTCGGTGAGTTTTCTCCTTCATTACAGAAACGGCTTTTTCAAAAATAT
GGTATTGATAATCCTGATATGAATAAATTGCAGTTTCATTTGATGCTCGATGAGTTTTTCTAATCAGAAT
TGGTTAATTGGTTGTAACACTGGCAGAGCATTACGCTGACTTGACGGGACGGCGCAAGCTCATGACCAAA
ATCCCTTAACGTGAGTTACGCGTCGTTCCACTGAGCGTCAGACCCCGTAGAAAAGATCAAAGGATCTTCT
TGAGATCCTTTTTTTCTGCGCGTAATCTGCTGCTTGCAAACAAAAAAACCACCGCTACCAGCGGTGGTTT
GTTTGCCGGATCAAGAGCTACCAACTCTTTTTCCGAAGGTAACTGGCTTCAGCAGAGCGCAGATACCAAA
TACTGTTCTTCTAGTGTAGCCGTAGTTAGGCCACCACTTCAAGAACTCTGTAGCACCGCCTACATACCTC
GCTCTGCTAATCCTGTTACCAGTGGCTGCTGCCAGTGGCGATAAGTCGTGTCTTACCGGGTTGGACTCAA
GACGATAGTTACCGGATAAGGCGCAGCGGTCGGGCTGAACGGGGGGTTCGTGCACACAGCCCAGCTTGGA
GCGAACGACCTACACCGAACTGAGATACCTACAGCGTGAGCTATGAGAAAGCGCCACGCTTCCCGAAGGG
AGAAAGGCGGACAGGTATCCGGTAAGCGGCAGGGTCGGAACAGGAGAGCGCACGAGGGAGCTTCCAGGGG
GAAACGCCTGGTATCTTTATAGTCCTGTCGGGTTTCGCCACCTCTGACTTGAGCGTCGATTTTTGTGATG
CTCGTCAGGGGGGCGGAGCCTATGGAAAAACGCCAGCAACGCGGCCTTTTTACGGTTCCTGGCCTTTTGC
TGGCCTTTTGCTCACATGTTCTTTCCTGCGTTATCCCCTGATTCTGTGGATAACCGTATTACCGCCTTTG
AGTGAGCTGATACCGCTCGCCGCAGCCGAACGACCGAGCGCAGCGAGTCAGTGAGCGAGGAAGCGGAAGA
GCGCCCAATACGCAAACCGCCTCTCCCCGCGCGTTGGCCGATTCATTAATGCAGCTGGCACGACAGGTTT
CCCGACTGGAAAGCGGGCAGTGAGCGCAACGCAATTAATACGCGTACCGCTAGCCAGGAAGAGTTTGTAG
AAACGCAAAAAGGCCATCCGTCAGGATGGCCTTCTGCTTAGTTTGATGCCTGGCAGTTTATGGCGGGCGT
CCTGCCCGCCACCCTCCGGGCCGTTGCTTCACAACGTTCAAATCCGCTCCCGGCGGATTTGTCCTACTCA
GGAGAGCGTTCACCGACAAACAACAGATAAAACGAAAGGCCCAGTCTTCCGACTGAGCCTTTCGTTTTAT
TTGATGCCTGGCAGTTCCCTACTCTCGCGTTAACGCTAGCATGGATGTTTTCCCAGTCACGACGTTGTAA
AACGACGGCCAGTCTTAAGCTCGGGCCC
