>Addgene plasmid #161204 | pDONR221-SLC25A13_STOP | depositor partial sequence | sequence record 312343 | Codon-optimized ORF of SLC25A13
ATGGCAGCAGCAAAGGTGGCCCTGACCAAGAGGGCCGATCCTGCCGAGCTGCGCACAATCTTCCTGAAGT
ACGCCAGCATCGAGAAGAACGGCGAGTTCTTTATGTCCCCAAATGACTTTGTGACCCGGTATCTGAACAT
CTTCGGCGAGTCTCAGCCCAATCCTAAGACCGTGGAGCTGCTGAGCGGAGTGGTGGACCAGACAAAGGAT
GGCCTGATCTCCTTCCAGGAGTTTGTGGCCTTCGAGTCTGTGCTGTGCGCCCCAGACGCCCTGTTTATGG
TGGCCTTTCAGCTGTTCGATAAGGCCGGCAAGGGCGAGGTGACCTTCGAGGACGTGAAGCAGGTGTTTGG
CCAGACCACAATCCACCAGCACATCCCCTTCAACTGGGATAGCGAGTTCGTGCAGCTGCACTTTGGCAAG
GAGCGGAAGAGACACCTGACCTACGCCGAGTTTACACAGTTCCTGCTGGAGATCCAGCTGGAGCACGCCA
AGCAGGCCTTTGTGCAGAGAGACAATGCCCGGACCGGCAGAGTGACAGCCATCGACTTTCGGGATATCAT
GGTGACCATCAGACCCCACGTGCTGACACCTTTCGTGGAGGAGTGTCTGGTGGCAGCAGCAGGAGGCACC
ACATCCCACCAGGTGTCTTTTAGCTACTTCAACGGCTTTAATTCTCTGCTGAACAATATGGAGCTGATCC
GGAAGATCTATAGCACCCTGGCCGGCACAAGAAAGGACGTGGAGGTGACCAAGGAGGAGTTCGTGCTGGC
CGCCCAGAAGTTTGGCCAGGTGACACCTATGGAGGTGGACATCCTGTTCCAGCTGGCCGATCTGTACGAG
CCAAGGGGAAGGATGACCCTGGCAGATATCGAGAGGATCGCCCCACTGGAGGAGGGCACACTGCCCTTTA
ACCTGGCAGAGGCACAGAGGCAGAAGGCATCCGGCGACTCTGCCAGACCCGTGCTGCTGCAGGTGGCAGA
GTCTGCCTACAGGTTCGGACTGGGCAGCGTGGCAGGAGCAGTGGGAGCAACCGCCGTGTATCCTATCGAT
CTGGTGAAGACCAGGATGCAGAACCAGCGCAGCACAGGCTCCTTTGTGGGCGAGCTGATGTATAAGAATT
CCTTCGACTGCTTTAAGAAGGTGCTGAGATACGAGGGCTTCTTTGGCCTGTATAGGGGACTGCTGCCTCA
GCTGCTGGGAGTGGCACCAGAGAAGGCCATCAAGCTGACCGTGAACGACTTCGTGCGGGATAAGTTTATG
CACAAGGATGGCAGCGTGCCTCTGGCCGCCGAGATCCTGGCAGGAGGATGTGCAGGAGGATCCCAGGTCA
TCTTCACCAATCCACTGGAGATCGTGAAGATCAGGCTGCAGGTGGCAGGAGAGATCACCACAGGACCAAG
GGTGTCTGCCCTGAGCGTGGTGCGCGATCTGGGCTTCTTTGGCATCTACAAGGGCGCCAAGGCCTGCTTT
CTGAGAGACATCCCCTTCTCCGCCATCTACTTTCCTTGTTATGCCCACGTGAAGGCCTCTTTCGCCAACG
AGGACGGACAGGTGTCCCCAGGCTCTCTGCTGCTGGCAGGAGCAATCGCAGGAATGCCAGCAGCATCTCT
GGTGACCCCAGCAGATGTGATCAAGACAAGGCTGCAGGTGGCAGCAAGAGCAGGACAGACCACATATTCC
GGCGTGATCGACTGCTTCCGGAAGATCCTGAGAGAGGAGGGACCAAAGGCCCTGTGGAAGGGAGCAGGCG
CCAGGGTGTTCCGCAGCTCCCCTCAGTTTGGCGTGACCCTGCTGACATACGAGCTGCTGCAGAGGTGGTT
CTATATCGATTTTGGCGGCGTGAAGCCTATGGGCAGCGAGCCAGTGCCCAAGTCCCGCATCAACCTGCCT
GCACCAAATCCAGACCACGTGGGAGGATACAAGCTGGCAGTGGCCACCTTCGCCGGAATCGAGAATAAGT
TTGGCCTGTATCTGCCTCTGTTCAAGCCATCCGTGTCTACAAGCAAGGCCATCGGCGGCGGCCCATAA
